>Addgene plasmid #16792 | XE132 XFz7-CS2P+ | addgene partial sequence | sequence record 23391 | 16792 with SP6
GTTTTTTTGAGGATCCACCATGTCCTCTACAGTCTCGCTGCTGTTCTGCTGCCTATTCCTGCAGCTCTGC
CCGTCTGCCCAGCAGTACCACGGGGAGAAGGGCATCTCGGTGCCTGACCATGGCTTCTGCCAGCCCATCT
CCATCCCTCTGTGCACAGACATCGCCTACAACCAGACCATCATGCCCAATCTGCTCGGACACACCAACCA
GGAGGACGCGGGGCTGGAGGTGCATCAGTTCTACCCGCTGGTGAAGGTTCAGTGTTCCCCGGAGCTGCGC
TTCTTCCTGTGCTCCATGTACGCGCCGGTTTGCACCGTGTTGGAACAGGCCATCCCCCCGTGCCGGTCGC
TGTGCGAGAGAGCCAGGCAGGGCTGCGAGGCGCTCATGAACAAGTTCGGCTTCCAGTGGCCCGAGCGGCT
GCGCTGTGAGAATTTCCCGGTACACGGGGCGGGGGAGATCTGCGTGGGACAGAACACTTCGGATAACAGC
CCGTCCGGCCCCACCGCTCGGCCCAGCCCTTACCTGCCGGACAGTATCACCTTCCAGCCGCACCCCCACC
GGGACTTTACGTGCCCGCGTCAGCTCAAAGTGCCCCCCTACCTGGCCTACCGCTTCCTGGGAGAGAAGGA
CTGTGGCGCTCCCTGTGAGCCGGGCAAAGCCAACGGGCTGATGTACTTTAAGGAGGAGGAGGTGCGCTTC
GCCCGGCTCTGGGTGGGTATCTGGGCGATCCTGTGCTGCATCTCCACGCTCTTCACTGTACTCACTTACC
TGGTGGACATGCGGCGCTTCAGTTACCCGAGCGGNCCATCATCTTC
