[The description below was written by a language model from this plasmid's Addgene catalogue record.]
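Description:
XE132 XFz7-CS2P+ is a Xenopus expression plasmid carrying the coding region of Xenopus laevis Frizzled-7 (fzd7, also known as Xfz7), a seven-pass transmembrane receptor of the Wnt signaling family. The coding region was amplified by PCR and inserted as a BamHI–XbaI fragment into a pCS2+ backbone of about 4.1 kb (the name suggests the CS2P+ variant). The insert size is not recorded, and no epitope tags or reporter fusions are mentioned. The plasmid is maintained at high copy number in E. coli under ampicillin selection.

No feature table accompanies this entry, so the regulatory elements can only be described from what is generally known of the pCS2+ family. These vectors typically combine a strong CMV-derived promoter, which drives expression in vertebrate cells and injected embryos, with an SP6 phage promoter upstream of the polylinker and an SV40 polyadenylation signal downstream. This fits the record, which lists SP6 as the 5′ sequencing primer and notes that the plasmid is linearized with Asp718 as the template for sense RNA transcription. The main intended use therefore appears to be in vitro synthesis of Xfz7 mRNA for microinjection into Xenopus embryos or oocytes, allowing gain-of-function studies of the receptor. The associated publication examines how frizzled homologs activate the maternal beta-catenin signaling pathway and induce goosecoid in a cell non-autonomous manner. This places the construct among tools for dissecting Wnt/Frizzled signaling in early axis specification and dorsal gene induction in the frog embryo.
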