Addgene plasmid #16792: XE132 XFz7-CS2P+
Depositing lab: Randall Moon. Depositing organization: University of Washington. Publication: The maternal Xenopus beta-catenin signaling pathway, activated by frizzled homologs, induces goosecoid in a cell non-autonomous manner. Brown JD, Hallagan SE, McGrew LL, Miller JR, Moon RT. Dev Growth Differ. 2000 Aug. 42(4):347-57. 10.1046/j.1440-169x.2000.00517.x PubMed 10969734.
Backbone
  Vector backbone: pCS2+
  Backbone size w/o insert (bp): 4095
  Vector type: Xenopus Expression
Growth in bacteria
  Bacterial resistance: Ampicillin, 100 μg/mL
  Growth temperature: 37°C
  Growth strain: DH5alpha
  Copy number: High Copy
Gene/Insert
  Gene/Insert name: XFz7-CS2P+ (alt names: fzd7; frizzled)
  Species: X. laevis (frog)
  Entrez Gene: fzd7.L (a.k.a. XELAEV_18044942mg, Fz-7, Xfz7, frizzled-7, frizzled7, frz-7, frz7, fz7, fzd7, fzd7-a, fzd7-b)
  Cloning method: Restriction Enzyme; 5′ cloning site BamH1 (unknown if destroyed); 3′ cloning site Xba1 (unknown if destroyed)
  Sequencing primers: 5′ SP6
Terms and licenses: Academic/Nonprofit Terms; Industry Terms: Not Available to Industry
Depositor comments: Description: PCR amplified coding region (BamHI-XbaI) of Xenopus Frizzled-7. Linearize with Asp718 to transcribe sense RNA. Notes for Use: Ref: J. Brown et al., Development, Growth and Differentiation (2000).
How to cite: XE132 XFz7-CS2P+ was a gift from Randall Moon (Addgene plasmid # 16792 ; http://n2t.net/addgene:16792 ; RRID:Addgene_16792)
